>Addgene plasmid #223021 | Strep-HA-VCF1 N167A | addgene full sequence | sequence record 444739 | Addgene NGS Result
CTCCCTGCTTGTGTGTTGGAGGTCGCTGAGTAGTGCGCGAGCAAAATTTAAGCTACAACAAGGCAAGGCT
TGACCGACAATTGCATGAAGAATCTGCTTAGGGTTAGGCGTTTTGCGCTGCTTCGCGATGTACGGGCCAG
ATATACGCGTTGACATTGATTATTGACTAGTTATTAATAGTAATCAATTACGGGGTCATTAGTTCATAGC
CCATATATGGAGTTCCGCGTTACATAACTTACGGTAAATGGCCCGCCTGGCTGACCGCCCAACGACCCCC
GCCCATTGACGTCAATAATGACGTATGTTCCCATAGTAACGCCAATAGGGACTTTCCATTGACGTCAATG
GGTGGAGTATTTACGGTAAACTGCCCACTTGGCAGTACATCAAGTGTATCATATGCCAAGTACGCCCCCT
ATTGACGTCAATGACGGTAAATGGCCCGCCTGGCATTATGCCCAGTACATGACCTTATGGGACTTTCCTA
CTTGGCAGTACATCTACGTATTAGTCATCGCTATTACCATGGTGATGCGGTTTTGGCAGTACATCAATGG
GCGTGGATAGCGGTTTGACTCACGGGGATTTCCAAGTCTCCACCCCATTGACGTCAATGGGAGTTTGTTT
TGGCACCAAAATCAACGGGACTTTCCAAAATGTCGTAACAACTCCGCCCCATTGACGCAAATGGGCGGTA
GGCGTGTACGGTGGGAGGTCTATATAAGCAGAGCTCTCCCTATCAGTGATAGAGATCTCCCTATCAGTGA
TAGAGATCGTCGACGAGCTCGTTTAGTGAACCGTCAGATCGCCTGGAGACGCCATCCACGCTGTTTTGAC
CTCCATAGAAGACACCGGGACCGATCCAGCCTCCGGACTCTAGCGTTTAAACTTAAGCTTATGGCTAGCT
GGAGCCACCCGCAGTTCGAGAAAGGTGGAGGTTCCGGAGGTGGATCGGGAGGTGGATCGTGGAGCCACCC
GCAGTTCGAAAAAGGCGCCGAGACCGCGGTCCCGAATTCTTACCCTTATGACGTCCCCGATTACGCCGCT
GCAGCCGGTACCATGGGGGGGCGCGGAGCAGACGCCGGAAGTAGTGGTGGTACGGGTCCGACTGAGGGGT
ACTCGCCACCGGCTGCGTCCACCCGAGCGGCTGCGAGAGCCAAGGCCCGAGGGGGTGGGCGTGGCGGCCG
CCGAAACACAACCCCCTCTGTTCCCTCTCTTCGCGGAGCGGCGCCGCGTAGCTTCCATCCGCCAGCTGCC
ATGAGCGAGCGCCTCCGTCCCAGGAAAAGGAGAAGGAATGGCAACGAAGAAGACAACCATCTTCCCCCCC
AGACCAAAAGAAGTAGCAGAAACCCTGTCTTTCAGGATTCCTGGGACACAGAGTCTTCAGGCAGTGACAG
TGGTGGGAGCAGCAGCAGCAGCAGCAGCAGCATCAATAGCCCGGACAGGGCCAGCGGGCCGGAAGGCAGC
TTGAGCCAGACCATGGCCGGATCCAGCCCTAACACGCCTCAGCCCGTGCCCGAGCAGTCCGCGCTGTGCC
AAGGCCTCTACTTCCACATCGCGCAGACCCTGAGGGAGGCCCACTTCCACAGCCTACAGCACCGAGGGCG
GCCTCTGACATGAGGGCCCGTTTAAACCCGCTGATCAGCCTCGACTGTGCCTTCTAGTTGCCAGCCATCT
GTTGTTTGCCCCTCCCCCGTGCCTTCCTTGACCCTGGAAGGTGCCACTCCCACTGTCCTTTCCTAATAAA
ATGAGGAAATTGCATCGCATTGTCTGAGTAGGTGTCATTCTATTCTGGGGGGTGGGGTGGGGCAGGACAG
CAAGGGGGAGGATTGGGAAGACAATAGCAGGCATGCTGGGGATGCGGTGGGCTCTATGGCTTCTGAGGCG
GAAAGAACCAGCTGGGGCTCTAGGGGGTATCCCC
[124 nt withheld, positions 1925-2048]
C
[91 nt withheld, positions 2050-2140]
AGGGTGATGGTTCACGTACCTAGAAGTTCCTATTCCGAAGTTCCTATTCTCTAGAAAGTATAGGAACTTC
CTTGGCCAAAAAGCCTGAACTCACCGCGACGTCTGTCGAGAAGTTTCTGATCGAAAAGTTCGACAGCGTC
TCCGACCTGATGCAGCTCTCGGAGGGCGAAGAATCTCGTGCTTTCAGCTTCGATGTAGGAGGGCGTGGAT
ATGTCCTGCGGGTAAATAGCTGCGCCGATGGTTTCTACAAAGATCGTTATGTTTATCGGCACTTTGCATC
GGCCGCGCTCCCGATTCCGGAAGTGCTTGACATTGGGGAATTCAGCGAGAGCCTGACCTATTGCATCTCC
CGCCGTGCACAGGGTGTCACGTTGCAAGACCTGCCTGAAACCGAACTGCCCGCTGTTCTGCAGCCGGTCG
CGGAGGCCATGGATGCGATCGCTGCGGCCGATCTTAGCCAGACGAGCGGGTTCGGCCCATTCGGACCGCA
AGGAATCGGTCAATACACTACATGGCGTGATTTCATATGCGCGATTGCTGATCCCCATGTGTATCACTGG
CAAACTGTGATGGACGACACCGTCAGTGCGTCCGTCGCGCAGGCTCTCGATGAGCTGATGCTTTGGGCCG
AGGACTGCCCCGAAGTCCGGCACCTCGTGCACGCGGATTTCGGCTCCAACAATGTCCTGACGGACAATGG
CCGCATAACAGCGGTCATTGACTGGAGCGAGGCGATGTTCGGGGATTCCCAATACGAGGTCGCCAACATC
TTCTTCTGGAGGCCGTGGTTGGCTTGTATGGAGCAGCAGACGCGCTACTTCGAGCGGAGGCATCCGGAGC
TTGCAGGATCGCCGCGGCTCCGGGCGTATATGCTCCGCATTGGTCTTGACCAACTCTATCAGAGCTTGGT
TGACGGCAATTTCGATGATGCAGCTTGGGCGCAGGGTCGATGCGACGCAATCGTCCGATCCGGAGCCGGG
ACTGTCGGGCGTACACAAATCGCCCGCAGAAGCGCGGCCGTCTGGACCGATGGCTGTGTAGAAGTACTCG
CCGATAGTGGAAACCGACGCCCCAGCACTCGTCCGAGGGCAAAGGAATAGCACGTACTACGAGATTTCGA
TTCCACCGCCGCCTTCTATGAAAGGTTGGGCTTCGGAATCGTTTTCCGGGACGCCGGCTGGATGATCCTC
CAGCGCGGGGATCTCATGCTGGAGTTCTTCGCCCACCCCAACTTGTTTATTGCAGCTTATAATGGTTACA
AATAAAGCAATAGCATCACAAATTTCACAAATAAAGCATTTTTTTCACTGCATTCTAGTTGTGGTTTGTC
CAAACTCATCAATGTATCTTATCATGTCTGTATACCGTCGACCTCTAGCTAGAGCTTGGCGTAATCATGG
TCATAGCTGTTTCCTGTGTGAAATTGTTATCCGCTCACAATTCCACACAACATACGAGCCGGAAGCATAA
AGTGTAAAGCCTGGGGTGCCTAATGAGTGAGCTAACTCACATTAATTGCGTTGCGCTCACTGCCCGCTTT
CCAGTCGGGAAACCTGTCGTGCCAGCTGCATTAATGAATCGGCCAACGCGCGGGGAGAGGCGGTTTGCGT
ATTGGGCGCTCTTCCGCTTCCTCGCTCACTGACTCGCTGCGCTCGGTCGTTCGGCTGCGGCGAGCGGTAT
CAGCTCACTCAAAGGCGGTAATACGGTTATCCACAGAATCAGGGGATAACGCAGGAAAGAACATGTGAGC
AAAAGGCCAGCAAAAGGCCAGGAACCGTAAAAAGGCCGCGTTGCTGGCGTTTTTCCATAGGCTCCGCCCC
CCTGACGAGCATCACAAAAATCGACGCTCAAGTCAGAGGTGGCGAAACCCGACAGGACTATAAAGATACC
AGGCGTTTCCCCCTGGAAGCTCCCTCGTGCGCTCTCCTGTTCCGACCCTGCCGCTTACCGGATACCTGTC
CGCCTTTCTCCCTTCGGGAAGCGTGGCGCTTTCTCATAGCTCACGCTGTAGGTATCTCAGTTCGGTGTAG
GTCGTTCGCTCCAAGCTGGGCTGTGTGCACGAACCCCCCGTTCAGCCCGACCGCTGCGCCTTATCCGGTA
ACTATCGTCTTGAGTCCAACCCGGTAAGACACGACTTATCGCCACTGGCAGCAGCCACTGGTAACAGGAT
TAGCAGAGCGAGGTATGTAGGCGGTGCTACAGAGTTCTTGAAGTGGTGGCCTAACTACGGCTACACTAGA
AGAACAGTATTTGGTATCTGCGCTCTGCTGAAGCCAGTTACCTTCGGAAAAAGAGTTGGTAGCTCTTGAT
CCGGCAAACAAACCACCGCTGGTAGCGGTGGTTTTTTTGTTTGCAAGCAGCAGATTACGCGCAGAAAAAA
AGGATCTCAAGAAGATCCTTTGATCTTTTCTACGGGGTCTGACGCTCAGTGGAACGAAAACTCACGTTAA
GGGATTTTGGTCATGAGATTATCAAAAAGGATCTTCACCTAGATCCTTTTAAATTAAAAATGAAGTTTTA
AATCAATCTAAAGTATATATGAGTAAACTTGGTCTGACAGTTACCAATGCTTAATCAGTGAGGCACCTAT
CTCAGCGATCTGTCTATTTCGTTCATCCATAGTTGCCTGACTCCCCGTCGTGTAGATAACTACGATACGG
GAGGGCTTACCATCTGGCCCCAGTGCTGCAATGATACCGCGAGACCCACGCTCACCGGCTCCAGATTTAT
CAGCAATAAACCAGCCAGCCGGAAGGGCCGAGCGCAGAAGTGGTCCTGCAACTTTATCCGCCTCCATCCA
GTCTATTAATTGTTGCCGGGAAGCTAGAGTAAGTAGTTCGCCAGTTAATAGTTTGCGCAACGTTGTTGCC
ATTGCTACAGGCATCGTGGTGTCACGCTCGTCGTTTGGTATGGCTTCATTCAGCTCCGGTTCCCAACGAT
CAAGGCGAGTTACATGATCCCCCATGTTGTGCAAAAAAGCGGTTAGCTCCTTCGGTCCTCCGATCGTTGT
CAGAAGTAAGTTGGCCGCAGTGTTATCACTCATGGTTATGGCAGCACTGCATAATTCTCTTACTGTCATG
CCATCCGTAAGATGCTTTTCTGTGACTGGTGAGTACTCAACCAAGTCATTCTGAGAATAGTGTATGCGGC
GACCGAGTTGCTCTTGCCCGGCGTCAATACGGGATAATACCGCGCCACATAGCAGAACTTTAAAAGTGCT
CATCATTGGAAAACGTTCTTCGGGGCGAAAACTCTCAAGGATCTTACCGCTGTTGAGATCCAGTTCGATG
TAACCCACTCGTGCACCCAACTGATCTTCAGCATCTTTTACTTTCACCAGCGTTTCTGGGTGAGCAAAAA
CAGGAAGGCAAAATGCCGCAAAAAAGGGAATAAGGGCGACACGGAAATGTTGAATACTCATACTCTTCCT
TTTTCAATATTATTGAAGCATTTATCAGGGTTATTGTCTCATGAGCGGATACATATTTGAATGTATTTAG
AAAAATAAACAAATAGGGGTTCCGCGCACATTTCCCCGAAAAGTGCCACCTGACGTCGACGGATCGGGAG
ATCTCCCGATCCCCTATGGTGCACTCTCAGTACAATCTGCTCTGATGCCGCATAGTTAAGCCAGTATCTG
Features (pLannotate 1.2.2; 23 found; start..end, strand, type, name):
    152..531     +  enhancer       CMV enhancer: human cytomegalovirus immediate early enhancer
    532..735     +  promoter       CMV promoter: human cytomegalovirus (CMV) immediate early promoter
    737..756     +  promoter       PLtetO-1 promoter (fragment): modified phage lambda PL promoter with tet operator sites (Lutz and Bujard, 1997)
    758..777     +  promoter       PLtetO-1 promoter (fragment): modified phage lambda PL promoter with tet operator sites (Lutz and Bujard, 1997)
    785..818     +  promoter       TRE3GV promoter (fragment): 3rd-generation Tet-responsive promoter that can be activated by binding of Tet-On® 3G, optimized for retroviral and lentiviral vectors
    910..929     +  CDS            Strep-Tag II (fragment): peptide that binds Strep-Tactin®, an engineered form of streptavidin
    970..992     +  CDS            Strep-Tag II (fragment): peptide that binds Strep-Tactin®, an engineered form of streptavidin
   1063..1620    +  CDS            FAM104A: F104A_HUMAN - Experimental evidence at protein level: Swiss-Prot protein existence level 1. From Homo sapiens (Human).
   1655..1879    +  polyA_signal   bGH poly(A) signal: bovine growth hormone polyadenylation signal
   1883..1904    +  promoter       SV40 promoter (fragment): SV40 enhancer and early promoter
   1925..2158    +  rep_origin     f1 ori (fragment) (sequence partly withheld): f1 bacteriophage origin of replication; arrow indicates direction of (+) strand synthesis
   2163..2210    +  protein_bind   FRT: FLP-mediated recombination occurs in the 8-bp core sequence TCTAGAAA (Turan and Bode, 2011). FLP recombinase from the Saccharomyces cerevisiae 2μ plasmid
   2218..3240    +  CDS            HygR: aminoglycoside phosphotransferase from E. coli; aph(4)-Ia; confers resistance to hygromycin
   3250..3375    +  CDS            ble (fragment): BLE_KLEPN - Experimental evidence at protein level: Swiss-Prot protein existence level 1. Binding protein with a strong affinity to the bleomycin family of antibiotics. Binds to CL990; an antimitotic-antibiotic compound. From Klebsiella pneumoniae.
   3370..3491    +  polyA_signal   SV40 poly(A) signal: SV40 polyadenylation signal
   3564..3580    -  protein_bind   lac operator: The lac repressor binds to the lac operator to inhibit transcription in E. coli. This inhibition can be relieved by adding lactose or isopropyl-β-D-thiogalactopyranoside (IPTG). lac repressor encoded by lacI
   3588..3618    -  promoter       lac promoter: promoter for the E. coli lac operon
   3633..3654    -  protein_bind   CAP binding site: CAP binding activates transcription in the presence of cAMP. E. coli catabolite activator protein
   3667..3759    -  CDS            lacI (fragment): lac repressor; lacI; The lac repressor binds to the lac operator to inhibit transcription in E. coli. This inhibition can be relieved by adding lactose or isopropyl-β-D-thiogalactopyranoside (IPTG).
   3942..4530    -  rep_origin     ori: high-copy-number ColE1/pMB1/pBR322/pUC origin of replication
   4701..5561    -  CDS            AmpR: β-lactamase; bla; confers resistance to ampicillin, carbenicillin, and related antibiotics
   5562..5666    -  promoter       AmpR promoter: bla
   5725..5777    -  misc_feature   bom (fragment): basis of mobility region from pBR322
