[The description below was written by a language model from this plasmid's Addgene catalogue record and pLannotate feature annotations shown in this document.]
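Description:
Strep-HA-VCF1 N167A is a mammalian expression plasmid built on the pcDNA5/FRT/TO/Strep-HA backbone, designed for tetracycline-regulated expression and for site-specific integration by FLP recombinase. It is maintained in E. coli as a high-copy plasmid through a ColE1/pUC-type origin and an ampicillin resistance gene (β-lactamase with its own promoter). The annotated sequence is about 5.8 kb and also contains fragments of backbone elements such as an f1 origin and lac regulatory sequences.

The payload is human VCF1 (also known as FAM104A) carrying the N167A substitution, which the record describes as a p97 binding-deficient mutant. The coding sequence was inserted between KpnI and ApaI sites downstream of a backbone-encoded N-terminal Strep-HA tag. The feature table detects two Strep-tag II segments upstream of the gene but does not annotate the HA epitope separately. Expression is driven by the CMV enhancer/promoter followed by two tet operator sites (CMV/TetO2), so transcription is repressed in cells expressing the Tet repressor and induced by tetracycline or doxycycline. A bovine growth hormone polyadenylation signal terminates the transcript.

Downstream, an FRT site sits directly ahead of a hygromycin resistance coding sequence with an SV40 poly(A) signal and no intact annotated promoter of its own. In this standard arrangement, FLP-mediated recombination into a genomic FRT site of a suitable host line activates hygromycin resistance, giving isogenic, single-copy inducible lines. The record also lists blasticidin as a selectable marker, but no blasticidin resistance gene is annotated on the plasmid. In such systems blasticidin normally selects for the Tet repressor in the host cells. The construct suits transient or stable inducible expression, affinity purification and detection of the mutant, for example as a control in studies of VCF1 as a p97/VCP cofactor.
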