Addgene plasmid #223021: Strep-HA-VCF1 N167A
Purpose: Expression of Strep-HA-tagged VCF1 (p97 binding-deficient N167A mutant) in mammalian cells.
Depositing lab: Niels Mailand. Depositing organization: University of Copenhagen. Publication: VCF1 is a p97/VCP cofactor promoting recognition of ubiquitylated p97-UFD1-NPL4 substrates. Mirsanaye AS, Hoffmann S, Weisser M, Mund A, Lopez Mendez B, Typas D, van den Boom J, Benedict B, Hendriks IA, Nielsen ML, Meyer H, Duxin JP, Montoya G, Mailand N. Nat Commun. 2024 Mar 19;15(1):2459. doi: 10.1038/s41467-024-46760-4. PubMed 38503733.
Backbone
  Vector backbone: pcDNA5/FRT/TO/Strep-HA
  Backbone manufacturer: Invitrogen
  Vector type: Mammalian Expression
  Selectable markers: Hygromycin, Blasticidin
Growth in bacteria
  Bacterial resistance: Ampicillin, 100 μg/mL
  Growth temperature: 37°C
  Growth strain: DH5alpha
  Copy number: High Copy
Gene/Insert
  Gene/Insert name: VCF1
  Species: H. sapiens (human)
  Entrez Gene: VCF1 (a.k.a. FAM104A)
  Promoter: CMV/TetO2
  Tag / fusion protein: Strep-HA (N terminal on backbone)
  Cloning method: Restriction Enzyme; 5′ cloning site KpnI (unknown if destroyed); 3′ cloning site ApaI (unknown if destroyed)
  Sequencing primers: 5′ CMV-F; 3′ BGH-R
Terms and licenses: Academic/Nonprofit Terms; Industry Terms: Not Available to Industry
How to cite: Strep-HA-VCF1 N167A was a gift from Niels Mailand (Addgene plasmid # 223021 ; http://n2t.net/addgene:223021 ; RRID:Addgene_223021)
